>Addgene plasmid #240107 | pL6puro-JeT-pmRevErbA-mScaI3-NLS-Pest | addgene full sequence | sequence record 481763 | Addgene NGS Result
AATGTAGTCTTATGCAATACTCTTGTAGTCTTGCAACATGGTAACGATGAGTTAGCAACATGCCTTACAA
GGAGAGAAAAAGCACCGTGCATGCCGATTGGTGGAAGTAAGGTGGTACGATCGTGCCTTATTAGGAAGGC
AACAGACGGGTCTGACATGGATTGGACGAACCACTGAATTGCCGCATTGCAGAGATATTGTATTTAAGTG
CCTAGCTCGATACATAAACGGGTCTCTCTGGTTAGACCAGATCTGAGCCTGGGAGCTCTCTGGCTAACTA
GGGAACCCACTGCTTAAGCCTCAATAAAGCTTGCCTTGAGTGCTTCAAGTAGTGTGTGCCCGTCTGTTGT
GTGACTCTGGTAACTAGAGATCCCTCAGACCCTTTTAGTCAGTGTGGAAAATCTCTAGCAGTGGCGCCCG
AACAGGGACTTGAAAGCGAAAGGGAAACCAGAGGAGCTCTCTCGACGCAGGACTCGGCTTGCTGAAGCGC
GCACGGCAAGAGGCGAGGGGCGGCGACTGGTGAGTACGCCAAAAATTTTGACTAGCGGAGGCTAGAAGGA
GAGAGATGGGTGCGAGAGCGTCAGTATTAAGCGGGGGAGAATTAGATCGCGATGGGAAAAAATTCGGTTA
AGGCCAGGGGGAAAGAAAAAATATAAATTAAAACATATAGTATGGGCAAGCAGGGAGCTAGAACGATTCG
CAGTTAATCCTGGCCTGTTAGAAACATCAGAAGGCTGTAGACAAATACTGGGACAGCTACAACCATCCCT
TCAGACAGGATCAGAAGAACTTAGATCATTATATAATACAGTAGCAACCCTCTATTGTGTGCATCAAAGG
ATAGAGATAAAAGACACCAAGGAAGCTTTAGACAAGATAGAGGAAGAGCAAAACAAAAGTAAGACCACCG
CACAGCAAGCGGCCGCTGATCTTCAGACCTGGAGGAGGAGATATGAGGGACAATTGGAGAAGTGAATTAT
ATAAATATAAAGTAGTAAAAATTGAACCATTAGGAGTAGCACCCACCAAGGCAAAGAGAAGAGTGGTGCA
GAGAGAAAAAAGAGCAGTGGGAATAGGAGCTTTGTTCCTTGGGTTCTTGGGAGCAGCAGGAAGCACTATG
GGCGCAGCGTCAATGACGCTGACGGTACAGGCCAGACAATTATTGTCTGGTATAGTGCAGCAGCAGAACA
ATTTGCTGAGGGCTATTGAGGCGCAACAGCATCTGTTGCAACTCACAGTCTGGGGCATCAAGCAGCTCCA
GGCAAGAATCCTGGCTGTGGAAAGATACCTAAAGGATCAACAGCTCCTGGGGATTTGGGGTTGCTCTGGA
AAACTCATTTGCACCACTGCTGTGCCTTGGAATGCTAGTTGGAGTAATAAATCTCTGGAACAGATTTGGA
ATCACACGACCTGGATGGAGTGGGACAGAGAAATTAACAATTACACAAGCTTAATACACTCCTTAATTGA
AGAATCGCAAAACCAGCAAGAAAAGAATGAACAAGAATTATTGGAATTAGATAAATGGGCAAGTTTGTGG
AATTGGTTTAACATAACAAATTGGCTGTGGTATATAAAATTATTCATAATGATAGTAGGAGGCTTGGTAG
GTTTAAGAATAGTTTTTGCTGTACTTTCTATAGTGAATAGAGTTAGGCAGGGATATTCACCATTATCGTT
TCAGACCCACCTCCCAACCCCGAGGGGACCCGACAGGCCCGAAGGAATAGAAGAAGAAGGTGGAGAGAGA
GACAGAGACAGATCCATTCGATTAGTGAACGGATCTCGACGGTATCGCTAGCTTTTAAAAGAAAAGGGGG
GATTGGGGGGTACAGTGCAGGGGAAAGAATAGTAGACATAATAGCAACAGACATACAAACTAAAGAATTA
CAAAAACAAATTACAAAAATTCAAAATTTTACTAGTGATTATCGGATCAACTTTGTATAGAAAAGTTGCC
CTCTCTCTATGAGGACCTCAGAGCACTTTCCCTTTGTTCTCCTTTTTATTTCCCAGACAAAGGGAAATGA
CTCACCCCAAAGTCACTTGAGTGGGCAGTGTGGTGTCATATAAGCAAACAGGGAGTCCCTAGGGATATCG
AATTCGGGCGGAGTTAGGGCGGAGCCAATCAGCGTGCGCCGTTCCGAAAGTTGCCTTTTATGGCTGGGCG
GAGAATGGGCGGTGAACGCCGATGATTATATAAGGACGCGCCGGGTGTGGCACAGCTAGTTCCGTCGCAG
CCGGGATTTGGGTCGCGGTTCTTGTTTGTGGATCCCTGTGATCGTCACTTGACAGATATCCCCGTGCTAT
GCCAGTCCTACCCGTGGGGGCTGGGGTTAGGGTGAAGAAGAGAAAGGGGTTTTATTTACACTGCTTGTCG
CCCACCTTGTCACCATAGCAAAAGATGCTTAAGTTCTTGATTTAAGGGAAATCTCTCCTCCCAGCTTGTC
TTTCTCCCCCTAGTCACCACTAACCTCAGGGTGAGGTCAGTTCTCCAATCACGTGAAGCTCTCACGTTTG
CTAGGTTTGCAGAAAGGGCCTTTTAGCTTTGATCTTCCACGGAGCAGTAAAGCTTGCCAGGCCCTCCCCA
GGAATTCACATGCCCTTGCCATACAAGGCTTTCCAAACACGCCACCCTGACTCTTCAGAAAACCCCACCC
CAGTCCACTTTCAGCTCCTCCCCGCTGCCAGCAAGCACTTTTGCAAAGCAGAAAAGGAATAGGCACACTC
CACCTACATTGTCAGTAGACTACAAATCCCAACAATCCTGGCGGTGCGCAGGCGCACAGATCTCAACGTG
CCGGCTGCTGGAAAAGTGTGTCACTGGGGCACGAGGCGCTCCCTGGAATCACATGGTACCTGCTCCAGTG
CCGCGTGCGGCCCGGGAACCCTGGGCTGCTGGCGCCTGCGCAGAGCCCTCTGTCCCAGGGAAAGGCTCGG
GCAAAAGGCGGTTGAGATTGGCAGAGTGAAATATTACTGCTGAGGAAACGTAGCAGGGCACACGTCTCTC
TTTGCGTCCTGGTGCCTCATTTCTCCATCACCTACTTACTTCCTGGTTGCAGCTTCTCTTCCTTTGGGAC
TTTTGCACCCGGAGCTCCAGATTCATTACCCTGCTTCACTGCGGAGCCTTCAGGAGTGGCATCCGGTGCA
CTGCAGAGACCCGACTCTCCTTGCTACCTTATAGCCAGAACTGCTGCAGGCTGATTCTTCACACACACAC
TCTCTGCTCTTCCCATGCAAATCAGATCTCAGGTGCCTCAGCGTCCTACCCTTCTGGAGGGCTGCAGTAT
AGCCACCCCAAGACCTTACTGCTCAGTGCCTGGAATCCTGATTGCGAACTGCGGGGCTCACTCGTCTCCC
TCAGCCATTGCCCAGGGGGCGAGAGAGGCCATCACAACCTCCAGTTTGTGTCAAGGTCCAGTTTGAATGA
CCGCTTTCAGCTGGTGAAGACATGACGACCCTGGACTCCAATAACAACACAGGTACTGAGATTCTTATCT
TTGCTCAGGGCTCACATGGCTGCAGAGCCGGGCCCACGTGCTGCATTTGTTTTCATTCAGTAGAAGCCGT
GGCCGCCATCTCATTGGTCATTGCCTCCCGGCCTCGTTACATAATGAGCTCCGCCCCTCAAGTTGCCGGA
GCAACGCTTGTCGCCTTCTCTCCTCCCCTCAGTTGTCCCGGCCCAGCTTGGTTTTAGGGCCAGCCTACGA
CCCAGGACGCCCGGGAGGGGCGGGGCGAGGGCGGGGTTTTCCTTGCGACAGAAGGGAAGCGGAGAAGGCG
GTGCTTCGAGTTCCGGGGTTCCTCGTTGGGGTGCCACGTGCGAGGGGCACACGTGGAGTGGGGACGTGAG
GCCAGCTGAGGGCCAGGCTCCCGCCCCGCCCTTCTCCGCCTAGATCTGGGTGAAGCTGGGCTGACTCACC
GCCCCCGCCTGGCTTCTTTTCCTCTCAGAAAATAACCCATCCTCCAACCCAGCCGTGAAACCATAGCCGG
GTAACCATTCTGTGACTTATTTTACAGGCAGGGTTCACCCTGACCAACCTTGAGCTATTTTAAGGTTGCC
CTGCCTGGTTTAGTGTGTGTCAGTGGGTGAGCAAGACATGTGCTTCTGTCGACTCGGTGGCATGGCATGT
GTCACCTCACACACGTGTCTGAGGATCCTCCCCTTTCCCCACTCCACCCATGGCCGGCCAGGCTAAGTAC
TTGGCAGAGGTGTGGCAGACAAGTGGCCCTTCTCTTCTGTGCATACCACAGGAGCCGAATCACCTGGCCC
GCAATGTAACCAGAGGGACAGAGCCGCTGGCTGAGTGGCTATAGAGCTAAAGTTACCACCGGGCTGAGAA
GGAAGGGGAATTCCTAAATCCCTAGAATGGATACTTTGTTTCTCCCTTTCATCTCCTGCAACTCATCTGA
GTCTTATCTGTCACATTTCTAAGTCTCTTGTGACTCATCTCTCAGAGGCCAGAGCCAGGCTGAACAGAGA
GTCCTTCCCTGCAGTACTCTATGAGAATATGTCTTTGGGTGTTCTCTTATTTAGGTGGTGTTATCACCTA
CATTGGCTCTAGTGGCTCCTCCCCGAGCCGGACCAGCCCGGAGTCCCTCTACAGTGACAGCTCCAATGGC
AGCTTCCAGTCCCTGACTCAAGGTTGTCCCACATACTTCCCACCATCAACGCGTGATAGCACCGAGGCAG
TGATCAAGGAGTTCATGCGGTTCAAGGTGCACATGGAGGGCTCCATGAACGGCCACGAGTTCGAGATCGA
GGGCGAGGGCGAGGGCCGCCCCTACGAGGGCACCCAGACCGCCAAGCTGAAGGTGACCAAGGGTGGCCCC
CTGCCCTTCTCCTGGGACATCCTGTCCCCTCAGTTCATGTACGGCTCCAGGGCCTTCATCAAGCACCCCG
CCGACATCCCCGACTACTGGAAGCAGTCCTTCCCCGAGGGCTTCAAGTGGGAGCGCGTGATGATCTTCGA
GGACGGCGGCACCGTGTCCGTGACCCAGGACACCTCCCTGGAGGACGGCACCCTGATCTACAAGGTGAAG
CTCCGCGGCGGCAACTTCCCTCCTGACGGCCCCGTAATGCAGAAGAGGACAATGGGCTGGGAAGCATCCA
CCGAGCGGTTGTACCCCGAGGACGTCGTGCTGAAGGGCGACATTAAGATGGCCCTGCGCCTGAAGGACGG
CGGCCGCTACCTGGCGGACTTCAAGACCACCTACAAGGCCAAGAAGCCCGTGCAGATGCCCGGCGCCTTC
AACATCGACCGCAAGTTGGACATCACCTCCCACAACGAGGACTACACCGTGGTGGAACAGTACGAACGCT
CCGTGGCCCGCCACTCCACCGGCGGCTCCGGTGGCTCCTCTAGACCTCCAAAAAAGAAGAGAAAGGTAGA
AGACCCCTTGTACAAGAGCCATGGCTTCCCGCCGGCTGTGGCTGCTCAGGATGATGGCACGCTGCCCATG
TCCTGTGCCCAGGAGAGCGGGATGGACCGTCACCCTGCAGCCTGTGCTCCTGCTAGGATCAATGTGTGAC
TCGAGCCCGCCCGGCCGGCCTTCTGCCGCTGCCCCCTTGTACAGAATCGAACTCTGCACTTCTCTCTCCT
TTACGAGACGAAAAGGAAAAGCAAACCAGAATCTTATTTATATTGTTATAAAATATTCCAAGATGAGCCT
CTGGCCCCCTGAGCCTTCTTGTAAATAACTCTTCCCCCACCCCCACCGCCATGCTCCCATCCTCCCCTAT
TTAAACCACTCTTGCTCTCTCCACCCTCCTCTGGCCCCTCGATTTGTTCTGTTCCTGTCTCAAATCCAAT
AGTTCACAGCTGACAAGTTTGTACAAAAAAGCAGGCTTTCTACCGGGTAGGGGAGGCGCTTTTCCCAAGG
CAGTCTGGAGCATGCGCTTTAGCAGCCCCGCTGGGCACTTGGCGCTACACAAGTGGCCTCTGGCCTCGCA
CACATTCCACATCCACCGGTAGGCGCCAACCGGCTCCGTTCTTTGGTGGCCCCTTCGCGCCACCTTCTAC
TCCTCCCCTAGTCAGGAAGTTCCCCCCCGCCCCGCAGCTCGCGTCGTGCAGGACGTGACAAATGGAAGTA
GCACGTCTCACTAGTCTCGTGCAGATGGACAGCACCGCTGAGCAATGGAAGCGGGTAGGCCTTTGGGGCA
GCGGCCAATAGCAGCTTTGCTCCTTCGCTTTCTGGGCTCAGAGGCTGGGAAGGGGTGGGTCCGGGGGCGG
GCTCAGGGGCGGGCTCAGGGGCGGGGCGGGCGCCCGAAGGTCCTCCGGAGGCCCGGCATTCTGCACGCTT
CAAAAGCGCACGTCTGCCGCGCTGTTCTCCTCTTCCTCATCTCCGGGCCTTTCGACCTGCCACCATGACC
GAGTACAAGCCCACGGTGCGCCTCGCCACCCGCGACGACGTCCCCAGGGCCGTACGCACCCTCGCCGCCG
CGTTCGCCGACTACCCCGCCACGCGCCACACCGTCGATCCGGACCGCCACATCGAGCGGGTCACCGAGCT
GCAAGAACTCTTCCTCACGCGCGTCGGGCTCGACATCGGCAAGGTGTGGGTCGCGGACGACGGCGCCGCG
GTGGCGGTCTGGACCACGCCGGAGAGCGTCGAAGCGGGGGCGGTGTTCGCCGAGATCGGCCCGCGCATGG
CCGAGTTGAGCGGTTCCCGGCTGGCCGCGCAGCAACAGATGGAAGGCCTCCTGGCGCCGCACCGGCCCAA
GGAGCCCGCGTGGTTCCTGGCCACCGTCGGCGTCTCGCCCGACCACCAGGGCAAGGGTCTGGGCAGCGCC
GTCGTGCTCCCCGGAGTGGAGGCGGCCGAGCGCGCCGGGGTGCCCGCCTTCCTGGAGACCTCCGCGCCCC
GCAACCTCCCCTTCTACGAGCGGCTCGGCTTCACCGTCACCGCCGACGTCGAGGTGCCCGAAGGACCGCG
CACCTGGTGCATGACCCGCAAGCCCGGTGCCTGAACCCAGCTTTCTTGTACAAAGTGGTGATAATCGAAT
TCCGATAATCAACCTCTGGATTACAAAATTTGTGAAAGATTGACTGGTATTCTTAACTATGTTGCTCCTT
TTACGCTATGTGGATACGCTGCTTTAATGCCTTTGTATCATGCTATTGCTTCCCGTATGGCTTTCATTTT
CTCCTCCTTGTATAAATCCTGGTTGCTGTCTCTTTATGAGGAGTTGTGGCCCGTTGTCAGGCAACGTGGC
GTGGTGTGCACTGTGTTTGCTGACGCAACCCCCACTGGTTGGGGCATTGCCACCACCTGTCAGCTCCTTT
CCGGGACTTTCGCTTTCCCCCTCCCTATTGCCACGGCGGAACTCATCGCCGCCTGCCTTGCCCGCTGCTG
GACAGGGGCTCGGCTGTTGGGCACTGACAATTCCGTGGTGTTGTCGGGGAAGCTGACGTCCTTTCCATGG
CTGCTCGCCTGTGTTGCCACCTGGATTCTGCGCGGGACGTCCTTCTGCTACGTCCCTTCGGCCCTCAATC
CAGCGGACCTTCCTTCCCGCGGCCTGCTGCCGGCTCTGCGGCCTCTTCCGCGTCTTCGCCTTCGCCCTCA
GACGAGTCGGATCTCCCTTTGGGCCGCCTCCCCGCATCGGGAATTCCCGCGGTTCGCTTTAAGACCAATG
ACTTACAAGGCAGCTGTAGATCTTAGCCACTTTTTAAAAGAAAAGGGGGGACTGGAAGGGCTAATTCACT
CCCAACGAAGACAAGATCTGCTTTTTGCTTGTACTGGGTCTCTCTGGTTAGACCAGATCTGAGCCTGGGA
GCTCTCTGGCTAACTAGGGAACCCACTGCTTAAGCCTCAATAAAGCTTGCCTTGAGTGCTTCAAGTAGTG
TGTGCCCGTCTGTTGTGTGACTCTGGTAACTAGAGATCCCTCAGACCCTTTTAGTCAGTGTGGAAAATCT
CTAGCAGTAGTAGTTCATGTCATCTTATTATTCAGTATTTATAACTTGCAAAGAAATGAATATCAGAGAG
TGAGAGGAACTTGTTTATTGCAGCTTATAATGGTTACAAATAAAGCAATAGCATCACAAATTTCACAAAT
AAAGCATTTTTTTCACTGCATTCTAGTTGTGGTTTGTCCAAACTCATCAATGTATCTTATCATGTCTGGC
TCTAGCTATCCCGCCCCTAACTCCGCCCATCCCGCCCCTAACTCCGCCCAGTTCCGCCCATTCTCCGCCC
CATGGCTGACTAATTTTTTTTATTTATGCAGAGGCCGAGGCCGCCTCGGCCTCTGAGCTATTCCAGAAGT
AGTGAGGAGGCTTTTTTGGAGGCCTAGGGACGTACCCAATTCGCCCTATAGTGAGTCGTATTACGCGCGC
TCACTGGCCGTCGTTTTACAACGTCGTGACTGGGAAAACCCTGGCGTTACCCAACTTAATCGCCTTGCAG
CACATCCCCCTTTCGCCAGCTGGCGTAATAGCGAAGAGGCCCGCACCGATCGCCCTTCCCAACAGTTGCG
CAGCCTGAATGGCGAATGGG
[124 nt withheld, positions 8491-8614]
C
[91 nt withheld, positions 8616-8706]
A
[49 nt withheld, positions 8708-8756]
CCTTTGACGTTGGAGTCCACGTTCTTT
[37 nt withheld, positions 8784-8820]
ACCCTATCTCGGTCTATTCTTTTGATTTATAAGGGATTTTGCCGATTTCGGCCTATTGGTTAAAAAATGA
GCTGATTTAACAAAAATTTAACGCGAATTTTAACAAAATATTAACGCTTACAATTTAGGTGGCACTTTTC
GGGGAAATGTGCGCGGAACCCCTATTTGTTTATTTTTCTAAATACATTCAAATATGTATCCGCTCATGAG
ACAATAACCCTGATAAATGCTTCAATAATATTGAAAAAGGAAGAGTATGAGTATTCAACATTTCCGTGTC
GCCCTTATTCCCTTTTTTGCGGCATTTTGCCTTCCTGTTTTTGCTCACCCAGAAACGCTGGTGAAAGTAA
AAGATGCTGAAGATCAGTTGGGTGCACGAGTGGGTTACATCGAACTGGATCTCAACAGCGGTAAGATCCT
TGAGAGTTTTCGCCCCGAAGAACGTTTTCCAATGATGAGCACTTTTAAAGTTCTGCTATGTGGCGCGGTA
TTATCCCGTATTGACGCCGGGCAAGAGCAACTCGGTCGCCGCATACACTATTCTCAGAATGACTTGGTTG
AGTACTCACCAGTCACAGAAAAGCATCTTACGGATGGCATGACAGTAAGAGAATTATGCAGTGCTGCCAT
AACCATGAGTGATAACACTGCGGCCAACTTACTTCTGACAACGATCGGAGGACCGAAGGAGCTAACCGCT
TTTTTGCACAACATGGGGGATCATGTAACTCGCCTTGATCGTTGGGAACCGGAGCTGAATGAAGCCATAC
CAAACGACGAGCGTGACACCACGATGCCTGTAGCAATGGCAACAACGTTGCGCAAACTATTAACTGGCGA
ACTACTTACTCTAGCTTCCCGGCAACAATTAATAGACTGGATGGAGGCGGATAAAGTTGCAGGACCACTT
CTGCGCTCGGCCCTTCCGGCTGGCTGGTTTATTGCTGATAAATCTGGAGCCGGTGAGCGTGGGTCTCGCG
GTATCATTGCAGCACTGGGGCCAGATGGTAAGCCCTCCCGTATCGTAGTTATCTACACGACGGGGAGTCA
GGCAACTATGGATGAACGAAATAGACAGATCGCTGAGATAGGTGCCTCACTGATTAAGCATTGGTAACTG
TCAGACCAAGTTTACTCATATATACTTTAGATTGATTTAAAACTTCATTTTTAATTTAAAAGGATCTAGG
TGAAGATCCTTTTTGATAATCTCATGACCAAAATCCCTTAACGTGAGTTTTCGTTCCACTGAGCGTCAGA
CCCCGTAGAAAAGATCAAAGGATCTTCTTGAGATCCTTTTTTTCTGCGCGTAATCTGCTGCTTGCAAACA
AAAAAACCACCGCTACCAGCGGTGGTTTGTTTGCCGGATCAAGAGCTACCAACTCTTTTTCCGAAGGTAA
CTGGCTTCAGCAGAGCGCAGATACCAAATACTGTTCTTCTAGTGTAGCCGTAGTTAGGCCACCACTTCAA
GAACTCTGTAGCACCGCCTACATACCTCGCTCTGCTAATCCTGTTACCAGTGGCTGCTGCCAGTGGCGAT
AAGTCGTGTCTTACCGGGTTGGACTCAAGACGATAGTTACCGGATAAGGCGCAGCGGTCGGGCTGAACGG
GGGGTTCGTGCACACAGCCCAGCTTGGAGCGAACGACCTACACCGAACTGAGATACCTACAGCGTGAGCT
ATGAGAAAGCGCCACGCTTCCCGAAGAGAGAAAGGCGGACAGGTATCCGGTAAGCGGCAGGGTCGGAACA
GGAGAGCGCACGAGGGAGCTTCCAGGGGGAAACGCCTGGTATCTTTATAGTCCTGTCGGGTTTCGCCACC
TCTGACTTGAGCGTCGATTTTTGTGATGCTCGTCAGGGGGGCGGAGCCTATGGAAAAACGCCAGCAACGC
GGCCTTTTTACGGTTCCTGGCCTTTTGCTGGCCTTTTGCTCACATGTTCTTTCCTGCGTTATCCCCTGAT
TCTGTGGATAACCGTATTACCGCCTTTGAGTGAGCTGATACCGCTCGCCGCAGCCGAACGACCGAGCGCA
GCGAGTCAGTGAGCGAGGAAGCGGAAGAGCGCCCAATACGCAAACCGCCTCTCCCCGCGCGTTGGCCGAT
TCATTAATGCAGCTGGCACGACAGGTTTCCCGACTGGAAAGCGGGCAGTGAGCGCAACGCAATTAATGTG
AGTTAGCTCACTCATTAGGCACCCCAGGCTTTACACTTTATGCTTCCGGCTCGTATGTTGTGTGGAATTG
TGAGCGGATAACAATTTCACACAGGAAACAGCTATGACCATGATTACGCCAAGCGCGCAATTAACCCTCA
CTAAAGGGAACAAAAGCTGGAGCTGCAAGCTT
Features (pLannotate 1.2.2; 34 found; start..end, strand, type, name):
      3..229     +  promoter       RSV promoter: Rous sarcoma virus enhancer/promoter
    230..410     +  LTR            5' LTR (truncated): truncated 5' long terminal repeat (LTR) from HIV-1
    457..582     +  misc_feature   HIV-1 Ψ: packaging signal of human immunodeficiency virus type 1
    566..929     +  CDS            HIV-1 gag (fragment): gag protein from human immunodeficiency virus 1; gag
   1075..1308    +  misc_feature   RRE: The Rev response element (RRE) of HIV-1 allows for Rev-dependent mRNA export from the nucleus to the cytoplasm.
   1685..1785    +  CDS            Rev (fragment): human immunodeficiency virus 1 (HIV-1) Rev protein; rev; enhances nuclear export of unspliced and incompletely spliced viral mRNAs
   1803..1920    +  misc_feature   cPPT/CTS: central polypurine tract and central termination sequence of HIV-1
   1938..1958    +  protein_bind   attB4: mutant version of attB; core recombination site for the Gateway® BP reaction BP Clonase™
   2177..2291    +  promoter       UbC promoter (fragment): human ubiquitin C promoter
   4534..4668    +  CDS            Nr1d1 (fragment): NR1D1_MOUSE - Also known as Ear1. Experimental evidence at protein level: Swiss-Prot protein existence level 1. Transcriptional repressor which coordinates circadian rhythm and metabolic pathways in a heme-dependent manner. Integral component of the complex transcription machinery that governs circadian rhythmicity and forms a critical negative limb of the circadian clock by directly repressing the expression of core clock components ARTNL/BMAL1, CLOCK and CRY1. Also regulates genes involved in metabolic functions, including lipid and bile acid metabolism, adipogenesis, gluconeogenesis and the
   4675..5342    +  CDS            mScarlet-2I (fragment): mScarlet-I derivative in which the N- and C-termini have been modified to reduce cytotoxicity (Valbuena et al., 2020) preserves the original mammalian codon optimization
   5368..5388    +  CDS            SV40 NLS: nuclear localization signal of SV40 (simian virus 40) large T antigen
   5407..5527    +  CDS            d1EGFP (fragment): EGFP destabilized by fusion to a mutated version of residues 422-461 of mouse ornithine decarboxylase, giving an in vivo half-life of ~1 hour mammalian codon-optimized
   5536..5631    -  CDS            THRA (fragment): THA_HUMAN - Also known as EAR7, ERBA1, NR1A1, THRA1, THRA2. Experimental evidence at protein level: Swiss-Prot protein existence level 1. [Isoform Alpha-2]: Does not bind thyroid hormone and functions as a weak dominant negative inhibitor of thyroid hormone action. From Homo sapiens (Human).
   5823..5847    +  protein_bind   attB1: mutant version of attB; recombination site for the Gateway® BP reaction BP Clonase™
   5855..6354    +  promoter       PGK promoter: mouse phosphoglycerate kinase 1 promoter
   6365..6964    +  CDS            PuroR: puromycin N-acetyltransferase; pac from Streptomyces alboniger; confers resistance to puromycin
   6965..6989    -  protein_bind   attB2: mutant version of attB; recombination site for the Gateway® BP reaction BP Clonase™
   7007..7595    +  misc_feature   WPRE: woodchuck hepatitis virus posttranscriptional regulatory element
   7662..7681    +  misc_feature   cPPT/CTS (fragment): central polypurine tract and central termination sequence of HIV-1
   7683..7916    +  LTR            3' LTR (ΔU3): self-inactivating 3' long terminal repeat (LTR) from HIV-1
   7988..8109    +  polyA_signal   SV40 poly(A) signal: SV40 polyadenylation signal
   8149..8284    +  rep_origin     SV40 ori: SV40 origin of replication
   8305..8323    -  promoter       T7 promoter: promoter for bacteriophage T7 RNA polymerase
   8331..8486    +  CDS            lacZα (fragment): LacZα fragment of β-galactosidase; lacZ fragment
   8491..8919    +  rep_origin     f1 ori (sequence partly withheld): f1 bacteriophage origin of replication; arrow indicates direction of (+) strand synthesis
   8972..9076    +  promoter       AmpR promoter: bla
   9077..9937    +  CDS            AmpR: β-lactamase; bla; confers resistance to ampicillin, carbenicillin, and related antibiotics
  10108..10696   +  rep_origin     ori: high-copy-number ColE1/pMB1/pBR322/pUC origin of replication
  10879..10971   +  CDS            lacI (fragment): lac repressor; lacI; The lac repressor binds to the lac operator to inhibit transcription in E. coli. This inhibition can be relieved by adding lactose or isopropyl-β-D-thiogalactopyranoside (IPTG).
  10984..11005   +  protein_bind   CAP binding site: CAP binding activates transcription in the presence of cAMP. E. coli catabolite activator protein
  11020..11050   +  promoter       lac promoter: promoter for the E. coli lac operon
  11054..11076   +  protein_bind   lac operator (fragment): The lac repressor binds to the lac operator to inhibit transcription in E. coli. This inhibition can be relieved by adding lactose or isopropyl-β-D-thiogalactopyranoside (IPTG). lac repressor encoded by lacI
  11119..11137   +  promoter       T3 promoter: promoter for bacteriophage T3 RNA polymerase
