[The description below was written by a language model from this plasmid's Addgene catalogue record and pLannotate feature annotations shown in this document.]
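Description:
pL6puro-JeT-pmRevErbA-mScaI3-NLS-Pest is a third-generation-style, self-inactivating HIV-1 lentiviral transfer plasmid built on a pLenti6-puromycin backbone. It is designed to deliver a red fluorescent circadian reporter into mammalian cells. In bacteria it is maintained through a high-copy ColE1/pUC origin and ampicillin resistance, and an f1 origin is also present. The viral genome is transcribed from an RSV promoter fused to a truncated 5' LTR. It carries the Ψ packaging signal with a gag fragment, the RRE for Rev-dependent export, a cPPT/CTS, a WPRE and a ΔU3 3' LTR, followed by an SV40 poly(A) signal and SV40 origin. Residual Gateway attB sites flank the cassettes.

The payload is a murine Nr1d1 (REV-ERBα) promoter fragment, supplemented with the synthetic JeT promoter to raise expression. The short stretch annotated as a UbC promoter fragment upstream probably corresponds to this synthetic element, although the record does not say so. The annotation shows a short Nr1d1 coding fragment directly preceding the fluorophore. This suggests that the first codons of the gene are retained ahead of mScarlet-I3, which the annotation software labels as a related mScarlet variant. The fluorescent protein carries an SV40 nuclear localisation signal and an ornithine decarboxylase-derived PEST degron. Signal is therefore concentrated in the nucleus and turns over quickly enough to follow rhythmic promoter activity. A small antisense THRA match downstream is most likely genomic sequence from the Nr1d1 locus. A separate mouse PGK promoter drives puromycin N-acetyltransferase for selecting transduced cells.

The construct is intended for single-cell fluorescence imaging of circadian oscillations. It was derived from a Venus version by exchanging the fluorophore. The depositor describes JeT-driven expression as moderate and cell-type dependent, and says SV40-containing variants are brighter.
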