Addgene plasmid #240107: pL6puro-JeT-pmRevErbA-mScaI3-NLS-Pest
Purpose: A lentiviral (red) fluorescent reporter of circadian rhythm, based on the murine Nr1d1-gene (REVERBa protein), expression enhanced by synthtic JeT promoter.
Depositing lab: Achim Kramer. Depositing organization: Charite Universitaetsmedizin Berlin. Publication: A lentiviral fluorescent reporter to study circadian rhythms in single cells. Gabriel CH, Lehmann L, Ahlburg J, Achim Kramer A. bioRxiv 2025.06.30.661926 10.1101/2025.06.30.661926.
Backbone
  Vector backbone: pLenti6-puromycin
  Backbone manufacturer: VectorBuilder
  Vector type: Lentiviral
  Selectable markers: Puromycin
Growth in bacteria
  Bacterial resistance: Ampicillin, 100 μg/mL
  Growth temperature: 37°C
  Growth strain: NEB Stable
  Copy number: Unknown
Gene/Insert
  Gene/Insert name: murine Nr1d1 promoter+mScarlet-I3-NLS-Pest-Reporter (alt name: mREVERBa promoter)
  Species: M. musculus (mouse)
  Mutation: added JeT Promoter
  Entrez Gene: Nr1d1 (a.k.a. A530070C09Rik)
  Cloning method: Restriction Enzyme; 5′ cloning site MluI (not destroyed); 3′ cloning site XbaI (not destroyed)
  Sequencing primers: 5′ GAAGGAATAGAAGAAGAAGG; 3′ TCCAATGGCAGCTTCCAGTC
Resource information
  A portion of this plasmid was derived from a plasmid made by: Nagoshi et al. 2004 (doi: 10.1016/j.cell.2004.11.015, PMID: 15550250). mScarlet-I3 from Dorus Gadella (Addgene Plasmid 189763)
Terms and licenses: Academic/Nonprofit Terms; Industry Terms: Not Available to Industry
Depositor comments: Exchanged fluorophore from pL6puro-JeT-pmRevErbA-Venus-NLS-Pest. Insertion of JeT promoter confers moderate expression, depending on cell type. For higher brightness consider SV40 containing variants. Please visit https://doi.org/10.1101/2025.06.30.661926 for bioRxiv preprint.
How to cite: pL6puro-JeT-pmRevErbA-mScaI3-NLS-Pest was a gift from Achim Kramer (Addgene plasmid # 240107 ; http://n2t.net/addgene:240107 ; RRID:Addgene_240107)
